>Addgene plasmid #122796 | pAC10076_pLX-Puro(1-32)-NpuDnaE(N)-IRES-TagBFP2 | depositor full sequence | sequence record 234301 | pAC10076_pLX-Puro(1-32)-NpuDnaE(N)-IRES-TagBFP2 sequence 9048 bps
CCCGGGGTTATTAATAGTAATCAATTACGGGGTCATTAGTTCATAGCCCATATATGGAGTTCCGCGTTAC
ATAACTTACGGTAAATGGCCCGCCTGGCTGACCGCCCAACGACCCCCGCCCATTGACGTCAATAATGACG
TATGTTCCCATAGTAACGCCAATAGGGACTTTCCATTGACGTCAATGGGTGGAGTATTTACGGTAAACTG
CCCACTTGGCAGTACATCAAGTGTATCATATGCCAAGTACGCCCCCTATTGACGTCAATGACGGTAAATG
GCCCGCCTGGCATTATGCCCAGTACATGACCTTATGGGACTTTCCTACTTGGCAGTACATCTACGTATTA
GTCATCGCTATTACCATGGTGATGCGGTTTTGGCAGTACATCAATGGGCGTGGATAGCGGTTTGACTCAC
GGGGATTTCCAAGTCTCCACCCCATTGACGTCAATGGGAGTTTGTTTTGGCACCAAAATCAACGGGACTT
TCCAAAATGTCGTAACAACTCCGCCCCATTGACGCAAATGGGCGGTAGGCGTGTACGGTGGGAGGTCTAT
ATAAGCAGAGCTCTCTGGCTAACTGTCGGGATCAACAAGTTTGTACAAAAAAGCAGGCTCCGAATTCACC
GGTGCCACCATGACCGAGTACAAGCCCACGGTGCGCCTCGCCACCCGCGACGACGTCCCCAGGGCCGTAC
GCACCCTCGCCGCCGCGTTCGCCGACTACCCCGCCTGCCTTTCATACGAGACCGAGATCCTGACTGTCGA
GTACGGATTGCTTCCTATCGGCAAAATCGTGGAGAAGAGGATTGAATGTACCGTCTATTCAGTCGATAAT
AATGGGAACATCTACACACAGCCCGTGGCTCAATGGCACGACAGAGGAGAGCAGGAAGTTTTTGAATACT
GTCTCGAGGACGGATCCCTCATCCGCGCTACTAAAGATCATAAGTTTATGACCGTGGACGGCCAGATGCT
GCCAATTGACGAAATTTTTGAACGAGAGCTGGATCTGATGAGAGTCGACAACCTTCCAAACTGATTAATT
AAGAATTCGACCCAGCTTTCTTGTACAAAGTGGTTGGTAAGCCTATCCCTAACCCTCTCCTCGGTCTCGA
TTCTACGTAGTAATGAGCTAGCAGTCTCGAGGTTAACGAATTCCGCCCCCCCCCTAACGTTACTGGCCGA
AGCCGCTTGGAATAAGGCCGGTGTGCGCTTGTCTATATGTTATTTTCCACCATATTGCCGTCTTTTGGCA
ATGTGAGGGCCCGGAAACCTGGCCCTGTCTTCTTGACGAGCATTCCTAGGGGTCTTTCCCCTCTCGCCAA
AGGAATGCAAGGTCTGTTGAATGTCGTGAAGGAAGCAGTTCCTCTGGAAGCTTCTTGAAGACAAACAACG
TCTGTAGCGACCCTTTGCAGGCAGCGGAACCCCCCACCTGGCGACAGGTGCCCCTGCGGCCAAAAGCCAC
GTGTATAAGATACACCTGCAAAGGCGGCACAACCCCAGTGCCACGTTGTGAGTTGGATAGTTGTGGAAAG
AGTCAAATGGCTCTCCTCAAGCGTATTCAACAAGGGGCTGAAGGATGCCCAGAAGGTACCCCATTGTATG
GGATCTGATCTGGGGCCTCGGTGCACATGCTTTACATGTGTTTAGTCGAGGTTAAAAAAACGTCTAGGCC
CCCCGAACCACGGGGACGTGGTTTTCCTTTGAAAAACACGATAATACCATGGCCATGAGCGAGCTGATTA
AGGAGAACATGCACATGAAGCTGTACATGGAGGGCACCGTGGACAACCATCACTTCAAGTGCACATCCGA
GGGCGAAGGCAAGCCCTACGAGGGCACCCAGACCATGAGAATCAAGGTGGTCGAGGGCGGCCCTCTCCCC
TTCGCCTTCGACATCCTGGCTACTAGCTTCCTCTACGGCAGCAAGACCTTCATCAACCACACCCAGGGCA
TCCCCGACTTCTTCAAGCAGTCCTTCCCTGAGGGCTTCACATGGGAGAGAGTCACCACATACGAAGACGG
GGGCGTGCTGACCGCTACCCAGGACACCAGCCTCCAGGACGGCTGCCTCATCTACAACGTCAAGATCAGA
GGGGTGAACTTCACATCCAACGGCCCTGTGATGCAGAAGAAAACACTCGGCTGGGAGGCCTTCACCGAGA
CGCTGTACCCCGCTGACGGCGGCCTGGAAGGCAGAAACGACATGGCCCTGAAGCTCGTGGGCGGGAGCCA
TCTGATCGCAAACATCAAGACCACATATAGATCCAAGAAACCCGCTAAGAACCTCAAGATGCCTGGCGTC
TACTATGTGGACTACAGACTGGAAAGAATCAAGGAGGCCAACAACGAGACCTACGTCGAGCAGCACGAGG
TGGCAGTGGCCAGATACTGCGACCTCCCTAGCAAACTGGGGCACAAGCTTAATTAACACCGGTGGCGCGT
TAAGTCGACAATCAACCTCTGGATTACAAAATTTGTGAAAGATTGACTGGTATTCTTAACTATGTTGCTC
CTTTTACGCTATGTGGATACGCTGCTTTAATGCCTTTGTATCATGCTATTGCTTCCCGTATGGCTTTCAT
TTTCTCCTCCTTGTATAAATCCTGGTTGCTGTCTCTTTATGAGGAGTTGTGGCCCGTTGTCAGGCAACGT
GGCGTGGTGTGCACTGTGTTTGCTGACGCAACCCCCACTGGTTGGGGCATTGCCACCACCTGTCAGCTCC
TTTCCGGGACTTTCGCTTTCCCCCTCCCTATTGCCACGGCGGAACTCATCGCCGCCTGCCTTGCCCGCTG
CTGGACAGGGGCTCGGCTGTTGGGCACTGACAATTCCGTGGTGTTGTCGGGGAAATCATCGTCCTTTCCT
TGGCTGCTCGCCTGTGTTGCCACCTGGATTCTGCGCGGGACGTCCTTCTGCTACGTCCCTTCGGCCCTCA
ATCCAGCGGACCTTCCTTCCCGCGGCCTGCTGCCGGCTCTGCGGCCTCTTCCGCGTCTTCGCCTTCGCCC
TCAGACGAGTCGGATCTCCCTTTGGGCCGCCTCCCCGCGTCGACTTTAAGACCAATGACTTACAAGGCAG
CTGTAGATCTTAGCCACTTTTTAAAAGAAAAGGGGGGACTGGAAGGGCTAATTCACTCCCAACGAAGACA
AGATCTGCTTTTTGCTTGTACTGGGTCTCTCTGGTTAGACCAGATCTGAGCCTGGGAGCTCTCTGGCTAA
CTAGGGAACCCACTGCTTAAGCCTCAATAAAGCTTGCCTTGAGTGCTTCAAGTAGTGTGTGCCCGTCTGT
TGTGTGACTCTGGTAACTAGAGATCCCTCAGACCCTTTTAGTCAGTGTGGAAAATCTCTAGCAGTACGTA
TAGTAGTTCATGTCATCTTATTATTCAGTATTTATAACTTGCAAAGAAATGAATATCAGAGAGTGAGAGG
AACTTGTTTATTGCAGCTTATAATGGTTACAAATAAAGCAATAGCATCACAAATTTCACAAATAAAGCAT
TTTTTTCACTGCATTCTAGTTGTGGTTTGTCCAAACTCATCAATGTATCTTATCATGTCTGGCTCTAGCT
ATCCCGCCCCTAACTCCGCCCATCCCGCCCCTAACTCCGCCCAGTTCCGCCCATTCTCCGCCCCATGGCT
GACTAATTTTTTTTATTTATGCAGAGGCCGAGGCCGCCTCGGCCTCTGAGCTATTCCAGAAGTAGTGAGG
AGGCTTTTTTGGAGGCCTAGGGACGTACCCAATTCGCCCTATAGTGAGTCGTATTACGCGCGCTCACTGG
CCGTCGTTTTACAACGTCGTGACTGGGAAAACCCTGGCGTTACCCAACTTAATCGCCTTGCAGCACATCC
CCCTTTCGCCAGCTGGCGTAATAGCGAAGAGGCCCGCACCGATCGCCCTTCCCAACAGTTGCGCAGCCTG
AATGGCGAATGGG
[124 nt withheld, positions 3934-4057]
C
[91 nt withheld, positions 4059-4149]
A
[49 nt withheld, positions 4151-4199]
CCTTTGACGTTGGAGTCCACGTTCTTT
[37 nt withheld, positions 4227-4263]
ACCCTATCTCGGTCTATTCTTTTGATTTATAAGGGATTTTGCCGATTTCGGCCTATTGGTTAAAAAATGA
GCTGATTTAACAAAAATTTAACGCGAATTTTAACAAAATATTAACGCTTACAATTTAGGTGGCACTTTTC
GGGGAAATGTGCGCGGAACCCCTATTTGTTTATTTTTCTAAATACATTCAAATATGTATCCGCTCATGAG
ACAATAACCCTGATAAATGCTTCAATAATATTGAAAAAGGAAGAGTATGAGTATTCAACATTTCCGTGTC
GCCCTTATTCCCTTTTTTGCGGCATTTTGCCTTCCTGTTTTTGCTCACCCAGAAACGCTGGTGAAAGTAA
AAGATGCTGAAGATCAGTTGGGTGCACGAGTGGGTTACATCGAACTGGATCTCAACAGCGGTAAGATCCT
TGAGAGTTTTCGCCCCGAAGAACGTTTTCCAATGATGAGCACTTTTAAAGTTCTGCTATGTGGCGCGGTA
TTATCCCGTATTGACGCCGGGCAAGAGCAACTCGGTCGCCGCATACACTATTCTCAGAATGACTTGGTTG
AGTACTCACCAGTCACAGAAAAGCATCTTACGGATGGCATGACAGTAAGAGAATTATGCAGTGCTGCCAT
AACCATGAGTGATAACACTGCGGCCAACTTACTTCTGACAACGATCGGAGGACCGAAGGAGCTAACCGCT
TTTTTGCACAACATGGGGGATCATGTAACTCGCCTTGATCGTTGGGAACCGGAGCTGAATGAAGCCATAC
CAAACGACGAGCGTGACACCACGATGCCTGTAGCAATGGCAACAACGTTGCGCAAACTATTAACTGGCGA
ACTACTTACTCTAGCTTCCCGGCAACAATTAATAGACTGGATGGAGGCGGATAAAGTTGCAGGACCACTT
CTGCGCTCGGCCCTTCCGGCTGGCTGGTTTATTGCTGATAAATCTGGAGCCGGTGAGCGTGGGTCTCGCG
GTATCATTGCAGCACTGGGGCCAGATGGTAAGCCCTCCCGTATCGTAGTTATCTACACGACGGGGAGTCA
GGCAACTATGGATGAACGAAATAGACAGATCGCTGAGATAGGTGCCTCACTGATTAAGCATTGGTAACTG
TCAGACCAAGTTTACTCATATATACTTTAGATTGATTTAAAACTTCATTTTTAATTTAAAAGGATCTAGG
TGAAGATCCTTTTTGATAATCTCATGACCAAAATCCCTTAACGTGAGTTTTCGTTCCACTGAGCGTCAGA
CCCCGTAGAAAAGATCAAAGGATCTTCTTGAGATCCTTTTTTTCTGCGCGTAATCTGCTGCTTGCAAACA
AAAAAACCACCGCTACCAGCGGTGGTTTGTTTGCCGGATCAAGAGCTACCAACTCTTTTTCCGAAGGTAA
CTGGCTTCAGCAGAGCGCAGATACCAAATACTGTTCTTCTAGTGTAGCCGTAGTTAGGCCACCACTTCAA
GAACTCTGTAGCACCGCCTACATACCTCGCTCTGCTAATCCTGTTACCAGTGGCTGCTGCCAGTGGCGAT
AAGTCGTGTCTTACCGGGTTGGACTCAAGACGATAGTTACCGGATAAGGCGCAGCGGTCGGGCTGAACGG
GGGGTTCGTGCACACAGCCCAGCTTGGAGCGAACGACCTACACCGAACTGAGATACCTACAGCGTGAGCT
ATGAGAAAGCGCCACGCTTCCCGAAGGGAGAAAGGCGGACAGGTATCCGGTAAGCGGCAGGGTCGGAACA
GGAGAGCGCACGAGGGAGCTTCCAGGGGGAAACGCCTGGTATCTTTATAGTCCTGTCGGGTTTCGCCACC
TCTGACTTGAGCGTCGATTTTTGTGATGCTCGTCAGGGGGGCGGAGCCTATGGAAAAACGCCAGCAACGC
GGCCTTTTTACGGTTCCTGGCCTTTTGCTGGCCTTTTGCTCACATGTTCTTTCCTGCGTTATCCCCTGAT
TCTGTGGATAACCGTATTACCGCCTTTGAGTGAGCTGATACCGCTCGCCGCAGCCGAACGACCGAGCGCA
GCGAGTCAGTGAGCGAGGAAGCGGAAGAGCGCCCAATACGCAAACCGCCTCTCCCCGCGCGTTGGCCGAT
TCATTAATGCAGCTGGCACGACAGGTTTCCCGACTGGAAAGCGGGCAGTGAGCGCAACGCAATTAATGTG
AGTTAGCTCACTCATTAGGCACCCCAGGCTTTACACTTTATGCTTCCGGCTCGTATGTTGTGTGGAATTG
TGAGCGGATAACAATTTCACACAGGAAACAGCTATGACCATGATTACGCCAAGCGCGCAATTAACCCTCA
CTAAAGGGAACAAAAGCTGGAGCTGCAAGCTTAATGTAGTCTTATGCAATACTCTTGTAGTCTTGCAACA
TGGTAACGATGAGTTAGCAACATGCCTTACAAGGAGAGAAAAAGCACCGTGCATGCCGATTGGTGGAAGT
AAGGTGGTACGATCGTGCCTTATTAGGAAGGCAACAGACGGGTCTGACATGGATTGGACGAACCACTGAA
TTGCCGCATTGCAGAGATATTGTATTTAAGTGCCTAGCTCGATACATAAACGGGTCTCTCTGGTTAGACC
AGATCTGAGCCTGGGAGCTCTCTGGCTAACTAGGGAACCCACTGCTTAAGCCTCAATAAAGCTTGCCTTG
AGTGCTTCAAGTAGTGTGTGCCCGTCTGTTGTGTGACTCTGGTAACTAGAGATCCCTCAGACCCTTTTAG
TCAGTGTGGAAAATCTCTAGCAGTGGCGCCCGAACAGGGACTTGAAAGCGAAAGGGAAACCAGAGGAGCT
CTCTCGACGCAGGACTCGGCTTGCTGAAGCGCGCACGGCAAGAGGCGAGGGGCGGCGACTGGTGAGTACG
CCAAAAATTTTGACTAGCGGAGGCTAGAAGGAGAGAGATGGGTGCGAGAGCGTCAGTATTAAGCGGGGGA
GAATTAGATCGCGATGGGAAAAAATTCGGTTAAGGCCAGGGGGAAAGAAAAAATATAAATTAAAACATAT
AGTATGGGCAAGCAGGGAGCTAGAACGATTCGCAGTTAATCCTGGCCTGTTAGAAACATCAGAAGGCTGT
AGACAAATACTGGGACAGCTACAACCATCCCTTCAGACAGGATCAGAAGAACTTAGATCATTATATAATA
CAGTAGCAACCCTCTATTGTGTGCATCAAAGGATAGAGATAAAAGACACCAAGGAAGCTTTAGACAAGAT
AGAGGAAGAGCAAAACAAAAGTAAGACCACCGCACAGCAAGCGGCCGCTGATCTTCAGACCTGGAGGAGG
AGATATGAGGGACAATTGGAGAAGTGAATTATATAAATATAAAGTAGTAAAAATTGAACCATTAGGAGTA
GCACCCACCAAGGCAAAGAGAAGAGTGGTGCAGAGAGAAAAAAGAGCAGTGGGAATAGGAGCTTTGTTCC
TTGGGTTCTTGGGAGCAGCAGGAAGCACTATGGGCGCAGCGTCAATGACGCTGACGGTACAGGCCAGACA
ATTATTGTCTGGTATAGTGCAGCAGCAGAACAATTTGCTGAGGGCTATTGAGGCGCAACAGCATCTGTTG
CAACTCACAGTCTGGGGCATCAAGCAGCTCCAGGCAAGAATCCTGGCTGTGGAAAGATACCTAAAGGATC
AACAGCTCCTGGGGATTTGGGGTTGCTCTGGAAAACTCATTTGCACCACTGCTGTGCCTTGGAATGCTAG
TTGGAGTAATAAATCTCTGGAACAGATTTGGAATCACACGACCTGGATGGAGTGGGACAGAGAAATTAAC
AATTACACAAGCTTAATACACTCCTTAATTGAAGAATCGCAAAACCAGCAAGAAAAGAATGAACAAGAAT
TATTGGAATTAGATAAATGGGCAAGTTTGTGGAATTGGTTTAACATAACAAATTGGCTGTGGTATATAAA
ATTATTCATAATGATAGTAGGAGGCTTGGTAGGTTTAAGAATAGTTTTTGCTGTACTTTCTATAGTGAAT
AGAGTTAGGCAGGGATATTCACCATTATCGTTTCAGACCCACCTCCCAACCCCGAGGGGACCCTTGCGCC
TTTTCCAAGGCAGCCCTGGGTTTGCGCAGGGACGCGGCTGCTCTGGGCGTGGTTCCGGGAAACGCAGCGG
CGCCGACCCTGGGTCTCGCACATTCTTCACGTCCGTTCGCAGCGTCACCCGGATCTTCGCCGCTACCCTT
GTGGGCCCCCCGGCGACGCTTCCTGCTCCGCCCCTAAGTCGGGAAGGTTCCTTGCGGTTCGCGGCGTGCC
GGACGTGACAAACGGAAGCCGCACGTCTCACTAGTACCCTCGCAGACGGACAGCGCCAGGGAGCAATGGC
AGCGCGCCGACCGCGATGGGCTGTGGCCAATAGCGGCTGCTCAGCAGGGCGCGCCGAGAGCAGCGGCCGG
GAAGGGGCGGTGCGGGAGGCGGGGTGTGGGGCGGTAGTGTGGGCCCTGTTCCTGCCCGCGCGGTGTTCCG
CATTCTGCAAGCCTCCGGAGCGCACGTCGGCAGTCGGCTCCCTCGTTGACCGAATCACCGACCTCTCTCC
CCAGGGGGTACCCAGCTGTCTAGAGAATTCTAGATCTTGAGACAAATGGCAGTATTCATCCACAATTTTA
AAAGAAAAGGGGGGATTGGGGGGTACAGTGCAGGGGAAAGAATAGTAGACATAATAGCAACAGACATACA
AACTAAAGAATTACAAAAACAAATTACAAAAATTCAAAATTTTCGGGTTTATTACAGGGACAGCAGAGAT
CCACTTTGGCGCCGGCTCGAGGGGG
Features (pLannotate 1.2.2; 33 found; start..end, strand, type, name):
     65..368     +  enhancer       CMV enhancer: human cytomegalovirus immediate early enhancer
    369..572     +  promoter       CMV promoter: human cytomegalovirus (CMV) immediate early promoter
    595..619     +  protein_bind   attB1: mutant version of attB; recombination site for the Gateway® BP reaction BP Clonase™
    640..735     +  CDS            PuroR (fragment): puromycin N-acetyltransferase; pac from Streptomyces; confers resistance to puromycin
    718..1035    +  CDS            dnaE-N (fragment): DPO3A_SYNY3 - Experimental evidence at protein level: Swiss-Prot protein existence level 1. DNA polymerase III is a complex, multichain enzyme responsible for most of the replicative synthesis in bacteria. This DNA polymerase also exhibits 3' to 5' exonuclease activity. The alpha chain is the DNA polymerase (By similarity). From Synechocystis sp. (strain PCC 6803 / Kazusa).
   1060..1084    -  protein_bind   attB2: mutant version of attB; recombination site for the Gateway® BP reaction BP Clonase™
   1086..1127    +  CDS            V5 tag: epitope tag from simian virus 5
   1166..1735    +  misc_feature   IRES2: internal ribosome entry site (IRES) of the encephalomyocarditis virus (EMCV)
   1735..2436    +  CDS            TagBFP: monomeric blue fluorescent protein mammalian codon-optimized
   2460..3048    +  misc_feature   WPRE: woodchuck hepatitis virus posttranscriptional regulatory element
   3099..3118    +  misc_feature   cPPT/CTS (fragment): central polypurine tract and central termination sequence of HIV-1
   3120..3353    +  LTR            3' LTR (ΔU3): self-inactivating 3' long terminal repeat (LTR) from HIV-1
   3431..3552    +  polyA_signal   SV40 poly(A) signal: SV40 polyadenylation signal
   3592..3727    +  rep_origin     SV40 ori: SV40 origin of replication
   3748..3766    -  promoter       T7 promoter: promoter for bacteriophage T7 RNA polymerase
   3774..3929    +  CDS            lacZα (fragment): LacZα fragment of β-galactosidase; lacZ fragment
   3934..4362    +  rep_origin     f1 ori (sequence partly withheld): f1 bacteriophage origin of replication; arrow indicates direction of (+) strand synthesis
   4415..4519    +  promoter       AmpR promoter: bla
   4520..5380    +  CDS            AmpR: β-lactamase; bla; confers resistance to ampicillin, carbenicillin, and related antibiotics
   5551..6139    +  rep_origin     ori: high-copy-number ColE1/pMB1/pBR322/pUC origin of replication
   6322..6414    +  CDS            lacI (fragment): lac repressor; lacI; The lac repressor binds to the lac operator to inhibit transcription in E. coli. This inhibition can be relieved by adding lactose or isopropyl-β-D-thiogalactopyranoside (IPTG).
   6427..6448    +  protein_bind   CAP binding site: CAP binding activates transcription in the presence of cAMP. E. coli catabolite activator protein
   6463..6493    +  promoter       lac promoter: promoter for the E. coli lac operon
   6501..6517    +  protein_bind   lac operator: The lac repressor binds to the lac operator to inhibit transcription in E. coli. This inhibition can be relieved by adding lactose or isopropyl-β-D-thiogalactopyranoside (IPTG). lac repressor encoded by lacI
   6562..6580    +  promoter       T3 promoter: promoter for bacteriophage T3 RNA polymerase
   6608..6834    +  promoter       RSV promoter: Rous sarcoma virus enhancer/promoter
   6835..7015    +  LTR            5' LTR (truncated): truncated 5' long terminal repeat (LTR) from HIV-1
   7062..7187    +  misc_feature   HIV-1 Ψ: packaging signal of human immunodeficiency virus type 1
   7171..7534    +  CDS            HIV-1 gag (fragment): gag protein from human immunodeficiency virus 1; gag
   7680..7913    +  misc_feature   RRE: The Rev response element (RRE) of HIV-1 allows for Rev-dependent mRNA export from the nucleus to the cytoplasm.
   8290..8316    +  CDS            Rev (fragment): human immunodeficiency virus 1 (HIV-1) Rev protein; rev; enhances nuclear export of unspliced and incompletely spliced viral mRNAs
   8317..8817    +  promoter       hPGK promoter: human phosphoglycerate kinase 1 promoter
   8879..8996    +  misc_feature   cPPT/CTS: central polypurine tract and central termination sequence of HIV-1
