[The description below was written by a language model from this plasmid's Addgene catalogue record and pLannotate feature annotations shown in this document.]
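Description:
pAC10076_pLX-Puro(1-32)-NpuDnaE(N)-IRES-TagBFP2 is a third-generation-style, self-inactivating HIV-1 lentiviral vector for mammalian expression, built by Gateway recombination into the pLX-DEST-IRES-TagBFP2 destination backbone. In bacteria it is maintained through a high-copy ColE1/pUC origin with ampicillin resistance (AmpR), and it also carries an f1 origin and an SV40 origin. The viral genome is transcribed from an RSV promoter fused to a truncated 5' LTR, followed by the Ψ packaging signal with a gag fragment, the RRE for Rev-dependent export, and a cPPT/CTS. It ends in a WPRE and a ΔU3 3' LTR with a downstream SV40 poly(A) signal. An hPGK promoter annotation lies between the RRE region and the cPPT, upstream of the expression cassette; the record does not say what role it plays.

The payload is driven by the CMV enhancer/promoter and flanked by attB1 and attB2 sites. It encodes a synthetic fusion of the first 32 residues of puromycin N-acetyltransferase to the N-terminal half of the split NpuDnaE intein (the annotation tool matched this segment to the homologous Synechocystis DnaE sequence). A V5 tag sequence sits just after attB2, though whether it is translated in frame is not stated. An EMCV IRES then directs translation of the blue fluorescent protein TagBFP2 from the same transcript, marking transduced cells. This fragment is not expected to confer puromycin resistance alone. In the split selectable marker approach, protein trans-splicing with a complementary intein-C/Puro C-terminal fragment delivered on a second vector would reconstitute the full enzyme, so that a single antibiotic selects for cells carrying both constructs.
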