Addgene plasmid #122796: pAC10076_pLX-Puro(1-32)-NpuDnaE(N)-IRES-TagBFP2
Purpose: Plasmid 76:Lentiviral vector encoding Puro(1-32)-NpuDnaE(N)and TagBFP2
Depositing lab: Albert Cheng. Publication: Split Selectable Markers. Jillette N, Du M, Cheng AW. bioRxiv 452979 10.1101/452979.
Backbone
  Vector backbone: pAC10094_pLX-DEST-IRES-TagBFP2 (Addgene# 122814)
  Vector type: Mammalian Expression, Lentiviral
  Selectable markers: Puro(1-32)-NpuDnaE(N)
Growth in bacteria
  Bacterial resistance: Ampicillin, 100 μg/mL
  Growth temperature: 30°C
  Growth strain: NEB Stable
  Copy number: Unknown
Gene/Insert
  Gene/Insert name: Puro(1-32)-NpuDnaE(N)
  Species: Synthetic
  Cloning method: Gateway Cloning
  Sequencing primers: 5′ CMV-Forward; 3′ IRES-R
Terms and licenses: Academic/Nonprofit Terms; Industry Terms: Not Available to Industry
Depositor comments: Please visit https://www.biorxiv.org/content/10.1101/452979v2 for BioRxiv preprint.
How to cite: pAC10076_pLX-Puro(1-32)-NpuDnaE(N)-IRES-TagBFP2 was a gift from Albert Cheng (Addgene plasmid # 122796)
